>Addgene plasmid #162669 | pCJ196 | addgene full sequence | sequence record 321445 | Addgene NGS Result
TGGCGAATGGG
[124 nt withheld, positions 12-135]
C
[91 nt withheld, positions 137-227]
A
[49 nt withheld, positions 229-277]
CCTTTGACGTTGGAGTCCACGTTCTTT
[37 nt withheld, positions 305-341]
ACCCTATCTCGGTCTATTCTTTTGATTTATAAGGGATTTTGCCGATTTCGGCCTATTGGTTAAAAAATGA
GCTGATTTAACAAAAATTTAACGCGAATTTTAACAAAATATTAACGCTTACAATTTAGGTGGCACTTTTC
GGGGAAATGTGCGCGGAACCCCTATTTGTTTATTTTTCTAAATACATTCAAATATGTATCCGCTCATGAG
ACAATAACCCTGATAAATGCTTCAATAATATTGAAAAAGGAAGAGTATGAGTATTCAACATTTCCGTGTC
GCCCTTATTCCCTTTTTTGCGGCATTTTGCCTTCCTGTTTTTGCTCACCCAGAAACGCTGGTGAAAGTAA
AAGATGCTGAAGATCAGTTGGGTGCACGAGTGGGTTACATCGAACTGGATCTCAACAGCGGTAAGATCCT
TGAGAGTTTTCGCCCCGAAGAACGTTTTCCAATGATGAGCACTTTTAAAGTTCTGCTATGTGGCGCGGTA
TTATCCCGTATTGACGCCGGGCAAGAGCAACTCGGTCGCCGCATACACTATTCTCAGAATGACTTGGTTG
AGTACTCACCAGTCACAGAAAAGCATCTTACGGATGGCATGACAGTAAGAGAATTATGCAGTGCTGCCAT
AACCATGAGTGATAACACTGCGGCCAACTTACTTCTGACAACGATCGGAGGACCGAAGGAGCTAACCGCT
TTTTTGCACAACATGGGGGATCATGTAACTCGCCTTGATCGTTGGGAACCGGAGCTGAATGAAGCCATAC
CAAACGACGAGCGTGACACCACGATGCCTGCAGCAATGGCAACAACGTTGCGCAAACTATTAACTGGCGA
ACTACTTACTCTAGCTTCCCGGCAACAATTAATAGACTGGATGGAGGCGGATAAAGTTGCAGGACCACTT
CTGCGCTCGGCCCTTCCGGCTGGCTGGTTTATTGCTGATAAATCTGGAGCCGGTGAGCGTGGGTCTCGCG
GTATCATTGCAGCACTGGGGCCAGATGGTAAGCCCTCCCGTATCGTAGTTATCTACACGACGGGGAGTCA
GGCAACTATGGATGAACGAAATAGACAGATCGCTGAGATAGGTGCCTCACTGATTAAGCATTGGTAACTG
TCAGACCAAGTTTACTCATATATACTTTAGATTGATTTAAAACTTCATTTTTAATTTAAAAGGATCTAGG
TGAAGATCCTTTTTGATAATCTCATGACCAAAATCCCTTAACGTGAGTTTTCGTTCCACTGAGCGTCAGA
CCCCGTAGAAAAGATCAAAGGATCTTCTTGAGATCCTTTTTTTCTGCGCGTAATCTGCTGCTTGCAAACA
AAAAAACCACCGCTACCAGCGGTGGTTTGTTTGCCGGATCAAGAGCTACCAACTCTTTTTCCGAAGGTAA
CTGGCTTCAGCAGAGCGCAGATACCAAATACTGTCCTTCTAGTGTAGCCGTAGTTAGGCCACCACTTCAA
GAACTCTGTAGCACCGCCTACATACCTCGCTCTGCTAATCCTGTTACCAGTGGCTGCTGCCAGTGGCGAT
AAGTCGTGTCTTACCGGGTTGGACTCAAGACGATAGTTACCGGATAAGGCGCAGCGGTCGGGCTGAACGG
GGGGTTCGTGCACACAGCCCAGCTTGGAGCGAACGACCTACACCGAACTGAGATACCTACAGCGTGAGCT
ATGAGAAAGCGCCACGCTTCCCGAAGGGAGAAAGGCGGACAGGTATCCGGTAAGCGGCAGGGTCGGAACA
GGAGAGCGCACGAGGGAGCTTCCAGGGGGAAACGCCTGGTATCTTTATAGTCCTGTCGGGTTTCGCCACC
TCTGACTTGAGCGTCGATTTTTGTGATGCTCGTCAGGGGGGCGGAGCCTATGGAAAAACGCCAGCAACGC
GGCCTTTTTACGGTTCCTGGCCTTTTGCTGGCCTTTTGCTCACATGTTCTTTCCTGCGTTATCCCCTGAT
TCTGTGGATAACCGTATTACCGCCTTTGAGTGAGCTGATACCGCTCGCCGCAGCCGAACGACCGAGCGCA
GCGAGTCAGTGAGCGAGGAAGCGGAAGAGCGCCTGATGCGGTATTTTCTCCTTACGCATCTGTGCGGTAT
TTCACACCGCAATGGTGCACTCTCAGTACAATCTGCTCTGATGCCGCATAGTTAAGCCAGTATACACTCC
GCTATCGCTACGTGACTGGGTCATGGCTGCGCCCCGACACCCGCCAACACCCGCTGACGCGCCCTGACGG
GCTTGTCTGCTCCCGGCATCCGCTTACAGACAAGCTGTGACCGTCTCCGGGAGCTGCATGTGTCAGAGGT
TTTCACCGTCATCACCGAAACGCGCGAGGCAGCTGCGGTAAAGCTCATCAGCGTGGTCGTGAAGCGATTC
ACAGATGTCTGCCTGTTCATCCGCGTCCAGCTCGTTGAGTTTCTCCAGAAGCGTTAATGTCTGGCTTCTG
ATAAAGCGGGCCATGTTAAGGGCGGTTTTTTCCTGTTTGGTCACTGATGCCTCCGTGTAAGGGGGATTTC
TGTTCATGGGGGTAATGATACCGATGAAACGAGAGAGGATGCTCACGATACGGGTTACTGATGATGAACA
TGCCCGGTTACTGGAACGTTGTGAGGGTAAACAACTGGCGGTATGGATGCGGCGGGACCAGAGAAAAATC
ACTCAGGGTCAATGCCAGCGCTTCGTTAATACAGATGTAGGTGTTCCACAGGGTAGCCAGCAGCATCCTG
CGATGCAGATCCGGAACATAATGGTGCAGGGCGCTGACTTCCGCGTTTCCAGACTTTACGAAACACGGAA
ACCGAAGACCATTCATGTTGTTGCTCAGGTCGCAGACGTTTTGCAGCAGCAGTCGCTTCACGTTCGCTCG
CGTATCGGTGATTCATTCTGCTAACCAGTAAGGCAACCCCGCCAGCCTAGCCGGGTCCTCAACGACAGGA
GCACGATCATGCGCACCCGTGGGGCCGCCATGCCGGCGATAATGGCCTGCTTCTCGCCGAAACGTTTGGT
GGCGGGACCAGTGACGAAGGCTTGAGCGAGGGCGTGCAAGATTCCGAATACCGCAAGCGACAGGCCGATC
ATCGTCGCGCTCCAGCGAAAGCGGTCCTCGCCGAAAATGACCCAGAGCGCTGCCGGCACCTGTCCTACGA
GTTGCATGATAAAGAAGACAGTCATAAGTGCGGCGACGATAGTCATGCCCCGCGCCCACCGGAAGGAGCT
GACTGGGTTGAAGGCTCTCAAGGGCATCGGTCGAGATCCCGGTGCCTAATGAGTGAGCTAACTTACATTA
ATTGCGTTGCGCTCACTGCCCGCTTTCCAGTCGGGAAACCTGTCGTGCCAGCTGCATTAATGAATCGGCC
AACGCGCGGGGAGAGGCGGTTTGCGTATTGGGCGCCAGGGTGGTTTTTCTTTTCACCAGTGAGACGGGCA
ACAGCTGATTGCCCTTCACCGCCTGGCCCTGAGAGAGTTGCAGCAAGCGGTCCACGCTGGTTTGCCCCAG
CAGGCGAAAATCCTGTTTGATGGTGGTTAACGGCGGGATATAACATGAGCTGTCTTCGGTATCGTCGTAT
CCCACTACCGAGATATCCGCACCAACGCGCAGCCCGGACTCGGTAATGGCGCGCATTGCGCCCAGCGCCA
TCTGATCGTTGGCAACCAGCATCGCAGTGGGAACGATGCCCTCATTCAGCATTTGCATGGTTTGTTGAAA
ACCGGACATGGCACTCCAGTCGCCTTCCCGTTCCGCTATCGGCTGAATTTGATTGCGAGTGAGATATTTA
TGCCAGCCAGCCAGACGCAGACGCGCCGAGACAGAACTTAATGGGCCCGCTAACAGCGCGATTTGCTGGT
GACCCAATGCGACCAGATGCTCCACGCCCAGTCGCGTACCGTCTTCATGGGAGAAAATAATACTGTTGAT
GGGTGTCTGGTCAGAGACATCAAGAAATAACGCCGGAACATTAGTGCAGGCAGCTTCCACAGCAATGGCA
TCCTGGTCATCCAGCGGATAGTTAATGATCAGCCCACTGACGCGTTGCGCGAGAAGATTGTGCACCGCCG
CTTTACAGGCTTCGACGCCGCTTCGTTCTACCATCGACACCACCACGCTGGCACCCAGTTGATCGGCGCG
AGATTTAATCGCCGCGACAATTTGCGACGGCGCGTGCAGGGCCAGACTGGAGGTGGCAACGCCAATCAGC
AACGACTGTTTGCCCGCCAGTTGTTGTGCCACGCGGTTGGGAATGTAATTCAGCTCCGCCATCGCCGCTT
CCACTTTTTCCCGCGTTTTCGCAGAAACGTGGCTGGCCTGGTTCACCACGCGGGAAACGGTCTGATAAGA
GACACCGGCATACTCTGCGACATCGTATAACGTTACTGGTTTCACATTCACCACCCTGAATTGACTCTCT
TCCGGGCGCTATCATGCCATACCGCGAAAGGTTTTGCGCCATTCGATGGTGTCCGGGATCTCGACGCTCT
CCCTTATGCGACTCCTGCATTAGGAAGCAGCCCAGTAGTAGGTTGAGGCCGTTGAGCACCGCCGCCGCAA
GGAATGGTGCATGCAAGGAGATGGCGCCCAACAGTCCCCCGGCCACGGGGCCTGCCACCATACCCACGCC
GAAACAAGCGCTCATGAGCCCGAAGTGGCGAGCCCGATCTTCCCCATCGGTGATGTCGGCGATATAGGCG
CCAGCAACCGCACCTGTGGCGCCGGTGATGCCGGCCACGATGCGTCCGGCGTAGAGGATCGAGATCTCGA
TCCCGCGAAATTAATACGACTCACTATAGGGGAATTGTGAGCGGATAACAATTCCCCTCTAGAAATAATT
TTGTTTAACTTTAAGAAGGAGATATACATATGCAGACCACCGTGACCACCATGCTCCTCGCGTCCGTAGC
ATTAGCGGCTTGCGCCGGAGGAGGTTCCACTCCTCTGCCTCTACCGCAGCAGCAGCCGCCTCAGCAGGAA
CCGCCACCTCCTCCTGTTCCGCTAGCCAGTCGCGCCGCGTGTGAGGCGCTCAAAGATGGTAATGGCGACA
TGGTTTGGCCGAATGCCGCCACGGTTGTAGAGGTTGCAGCCTGGCGTGATGCAGCACCGGCCACGGCATC
AGCCGCAGCCCTGCCGGAGCATTGCGAAGTATCAGGCGCGATTGCCAAGCGTACTGGGATTGATGGGTAC
CCGTATGAAATTAAGTTTCGCCTGCGCATGCCCGCTGAGTGGAACGGCCGTTTTTTCATGGAGGGTGGCA
GTGGTACGAACGGCTCTCTCTCAGCGGCGACCGGAAGTATCGGCGGCGGTCAGATCGCCTCAGCGCTGAG
TCGTAACTTTGCAACAATTGCTACCGACGGAGGACATGACAATGCGGTGAATGATAATCCGGATGCGCTC
GGTACCGTCGCATTTGGTCTCGATCCCCAGGCACGCTTAGACATGGGCTACAACTCCTATGATCAGGTGA
CTCAGGCCGGCAAAGCCGCCGTTGCACGCTTTTATGGTCGCGCAGCCGACAAGAGCTACTTCATCGGCTG
TGCCGAGGGCGGCCGCGAGGGCATGATGCTGTCCCAGCGCTTTCCATCACATTACGATGGCATTGTGGCG
GGCGCACCGGGATATCAGTTGCCGAAGGCCGGAATTAGTGGCGCGTGGACCACCCAGAGCTTAGCGCCCG
CCGCCGTTGGCCTGGATGCCCAGGGAGTGCCGCTGATTAATAAGAGCTTTTCTGACGCAGACCTCCATTT
ACTGTCGCAGGCGATTCTCGGAACATGCGACGCCTTGGATGGCCTGGCCGACGGCATCGTTGACAACTAC
CGAGCGTGCCAAGCGGCTTTTGATCCGGCGACTGCAGCCAACCCAGCGAATGGCCAAGCCCTGCAGTGCG
TGGGCGCAAAGACAGCCGATTGCTTATCGCCCGTCCAAGTTACGGCGATTAAACGAGCGATGGCCGGTCC
GGTAAATAGCGCGGGTACGCCGTTATATAATAGATGGGCCTGGGACGCAGGTATGAGCGGTCTTAGTGGT
ACCACTTACAATCAGGGTTGGCGCAGCTGGTGGCTGGGATCGTTTAACAGCTCGGCGAATAACGCACAAC
GTGTATCTGGTTTCTCAGCGCGGAGCTGGCTGGTGGACTTTGCTACCCCGCCGGAGCCGATGCCCATGAC
CCAAGTCGCCGCCCGTATGATGAAATTTGATTTCGATATCGATCCTCTGAAAATATGGGCTACTTCGGGC
CAATTTACCCAGAGTAGTATGGACTGGCACGGTGCCACTAGCACCGACCTTGCTGCCTTTCGGGACCGCG
GCGGTAAAATGATTCTGTATCACGGAATGAGCGATGCCGCATTCTCTGCACTAGATACAGCAGATTATTA
TGAACGCCTGGGTGCCGCAATGCCGGGCGCCGCGGGCTTTGCTCGTCTGTTCTTGGTTCCGGGAATGAAC
CATTGCTCCGGGGGTCCAGGTACCGACCGCTTTGATATGCTAACACCGTTAGTTGCATGGGTTGAACGTG
GGGAAGCCCCTGACCAAATTAGCGCCTGGAGCGGCACCCCCGGCTACTTTGGTGTGGCCGCCCGCACTCG
ACCGTTATGTCCCTATCCGCAGATTGCGCGCTATAAGGGATCAGGCGATATCAATACCGAAGCAAATTTT
GCGTGTGCCGCTCCACCGCTCGAGCACCACCATCACCACCACTGAGATCCGGCTGCTAACAAAGCCCGAA
AGGAAGCTGAGTTGGCTGCTGCCACCGCTGAGCAATAACTAGCATAACCCCTTGGGGCCTCTAAACGGGT
CTTGAGGGGTTTTTTGCTGAAAGGAGGAACTATATCCGGAT
Features (pLannotate 1.2.2; 18 found; start..end, strand, type, name):
     12..440     +  rep_origin     f1 ori (sequence partly withheld): f1 bacteriophage origin of replication; arrow indicates direction of (+) strand synthesis
    493..597     +  promoter       AmpR promoter: bla
    598..1458    +  CDS            AmpR: β-lactamase; bla; confers resistance to ampicillin, carbenicillin, and related antibiotics
   1629..2217    +  rep_origin     ori: high-copy-number ColE1/pMB1/pBR322/pUC origin of replication
   2403..2542    -  misc_feature   bom: basis of mobility region from pBR322
   2644..2835    -  CDS            rop: Rop protein, which maintains plasmids at low copy number; rop
   2852..3232    +  CDS            YPB1_ECOLX: Protein predicted: Swiss-Prot protein existence level 4. From Escherichia coli.
   3304..3595    -  CDS            TcR (fragment): tetracycline efflux protein; tet; confers resistance to tetracycline
   3610..3631    -  protein_bind   CAP binding site: CAP binding activates transcription in the presence of cAMP. E. coli catabolite activator protein
   3644..4726    -  CDS            lacI: lac repressor; lacI; The lac repressor binds to the lac operator to inhibit transcription in E. coli. This inhibition can be relieved by adding lactose or isopropyl-β-D-thiogalactopyranoside (IPTG).
   4727..4804    -  promoter       lacI promoter: lacI
   4812..5091    -  CDS            TcR (fragment): tetracycline efflux protein; tet; confers resistance to tetracycline
   5113..5131    +  promoter       T7 promoter: promoter for bacteriophage T7 RNA polymerase
   5132..5156    +  protein_bind   lac operator: The lac repressor binds to the lac operator to inhibit transcription in E. coli. This inhibition can be relieved by adding lactose or isopropyl-β-D-thiogalactopyranoside (IPTG). lac repressor encoded by lacI
   5171..5193    +  RBS            RBS: efficient ribosome binding site from bacteriophage T7 gene 10 (Olins and Rangwala, 1989)
   5201..7009    +  CDS            MHETH_IDESA: Experimental evidence at protein level: Swiss-Prot protein existence level 1. Involved in the degradation and assimilation of the plastic poly(ethylene terephthalate) (PET), which allows I.sakaiensis to use PET as its major energy and carbon source for growth. Likely acts synergistically with PETase to depolymerize PET. Catalyzes the hydrolysis of mono(2-hydroxyethyl) terephthalate (MHET) into its two environmentally benign monomers, terephthalate and ethylene glycol. Does not show activity against PET, bis(hydroxyethyl) terephthalate (BHET), pNP-aliphatic esters or typical aromatic ester comp
   7043..7092    +  CDS            SET1 (fragment): solubility-enhancement tag derived from T7 phage gene 10B
   7100..7147    +  terminator     T7 terminator: transcription terminator for bacteriophage T7 RNA polymerase
