[The description below was written by a language model from this plasmid's Addgene catalogue record and pLannotate feature annotations shown in this document.]
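Description:
pCJ196 is a bacterial expression plasmid built on the pET-21b(+) backbone, carrying a catalytically mutated version of MHETase from Ideonella sakaiensis 201-F6. The full sequenced construct is 7,172 nt. It is maintained in E. coli through a ColE1/pMB1-type origin and selected with ampicillin via the β-lactamase gene under its own promoter. The catalogue lists it as high copy, although the feature table also shows the rop gene and the bom region inherited from pBR322, which normally moderate copy number. An f1 origin is present for single-stranded DNA production. The annotation also picks up short tetracycline-resistance fragments and a predicted E. coli ORF, which are non-functional pBR322-derived remnants of the backbone.

The payload is an approximately 1.8 kb open reading frame encoding MHETase, codon optimized for E. coli K12 and inserted by Gibson assembly. It sits downstream of the T7 promoter, a lac operator and the strong T7 gene 10 ribosome binding site, and is followed by the T7 terminator. The plasmid-borne lacI gene supplies repressor, so expression is held off until induced with IPTG in a host that provides T7 RNA polymerase. The protein carries a C-terminal His tag from the backbone for affinity purification; this tag is not annotated separately in the feature table, and the short "SET1" fragment called just before the terminator is probably an annotation artefact of backbone sequence rather than a functional fusion. MHETase hydrolyses mono(2-hydroxyethyl) terephthalate, an intermediate of PET breakdown, into terephthalate and ethylene glycol. The S225A substitution is described as a catalytic mutation, so the plasmid is suited to producing an inactive variant, for example as a control in studies of the PETase/MHETase plastic-depolymerizing system.
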