Addgene plasmid #162669: pCJ196
Purpose: pET-21b(+) based plasmid for expression of MHETase from Ideonella sakaiensis 201-F6 (Genbank GAP38911.1), codon optimized for expression in E. coli K12, with C-terminal His tag, incorporating catalytic mutation, S225A
Depositing lab: Gregg Beckham. Depositing organization: National Laboratory of the Rockies (NLR). Publication: Characterization and engineering of a two-enzyme system for plastics depolymerization. Knott BC, Erickson E, Allen MD, Gado JE, Graham R, Kearns FL, Pardo I, Topuzlu E, Anderson JJ, Austin HP, Dominick G, Johnson CW, Rorrer NA, Szostkiewicz CJ, Copie V, Payne CM, Woodcock HL, Donohoe BS, Beckham GT, McGeehan JE. Proc Natl Acad Sci U S A. 2020 Oct 13;117(41):25476-25485. doi: 10.1073/pnas.2006753117. Epub 2020 Sep 28. PubMed 32989159.
Backbone
  Vector backbone: pET-21b(+)
  Backbone manufacturer: EMD Biosciences
  Backbone size w/o insert (bp): 5367
  Vector type: Bacterial Expression
Growth in bacteria
  Bacterial resistance: Ampicillin, 100 μg/mL
  Growth temperature: 37°C
  Growth strain: NEB Stable
  Copy number: High Copy
Gene/Insert
  Gene/Insert name: MHETase from Ideonella sakaiensis 201-F6 (Genbank GAP38911.1)
  Species: Ideonella sakaiensis 201-F6
  Mutation: S225A; codon optimized for expression in E. coli K12
  Promoter: T7/lac
  Tag / fusion protein: His (C terminal on backbone)
  Cloning method: Gibson Cloning
Terms and licenses: Academic/Nonprofit Terms; Industry Terms: Not Available to Industry
How to cite: pCJ196 was a gift from Gregg Beckham (Addgene plasmid # 162669 ; http://n2t.net/addgene:162669 ; RRID:Addgene_162669)
